Addgene plasmid #196878: pCAG-lox-inv[Talpha1-iCre-pA]-lox-mOrange2-NEDD1-gTBD
Purpose: Neuron-specific expression of the gamma-tubulin-binding domain (gTBD) of NEDD1 fused to mOrange. Used to displace endogenous gamma-TuRC from the centrosome.
Depositing lab: Frank Bradke. Depositing organization: Deutsches Zentrum fuer Neurodegenerative Erkrankungen (DZNE). Publication: Centrosomal microtubule nucleation regulates radial migration of projection neurons independently of polarization in the developing brain. Vinopal S, Dupraz S, Alfadil E, Pietralla T, Bendre S, Stiess M, Falk S, Camargo Ortega G, Maghelli N, Tolic IM, Smejkal J, Gotz M, Bradke F. Neuron. 2023 Apr 19;111(8):1241-1263.e16. doi: 10.1016/j.neuron.2023.01.020. Epub 2023 Feb 15. PubMed 36796357.
Backbone
  Vector backbone: pCAG-lox
  Backbone size w/o insert (bp): 7601
  Vector type: Mammalian Expression, Cre/Lox
Growth in bacteria
  Bacterial resistance: Ampicillin, 100 μg/mL
  Growth temperature: 37°C
  Growth strain: DH5alpha
  Copy number: High Copy
Gene/Insert
  Gene/Insert name: mOrange2-N-gTBD
  Species: Discosoma sp.
  Insert size (bp): 1008
  Promoter: Quimeric CAG
  Cloning method: Gibson Cloning
  Sequencing primers: 5′ pCAG forward (5'-GCAACGTGCTGGTTATTGTG-3'); 3′ M13_ (-20) forward primer (5'-GTAAAACGACGGCCAGT-3')
Terms and licenses: Academic/Nonprofit Terms; Industry Terms: Not Available to Industry
How to cite: pCAG-lox-inv[Talpha1-iCre-pA]-lox-mOrange2-NEDD1-gTBD was a gift from Frank Bradke (Addgene plasmid # 196878 ; http://n2t.net/addgene:196878 ; RRID:Addgene_196878)
