[The description below was written by a language model from this plasmid's Addgene catalogue record and pLannotate feature annotations shown in this document.]
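Description:
pCAG-lox-inv[Talpha1-iCre-pA]-lox-mOrange2-NEDD1-gTBD is a high-copy mammalian expression plasmid of about 8.6 kb built on the pCAG-lox backbone and designed as a self-contained Cre/lox switch for neuron-restricted expression. It is propagated in E. coli through a ColE1/pUC-type origin with ampicillin selection (AmpR with its own bla promoter). It also carries an f1 origin and remnants of a lac/lacZα cloning region. No mammalian selection marker is annotated.

The expression unit begins with the chimeric CAG promoter, annotated here as the CMV enhancer followed by chicken β-actin and rabbit β-globin intron fragments. Downstream lie two loxP sites in the same orientation, flanking a cassette placed in reverse orientation relative to CAG. This cassette contains a Cre coding sequence (iCre by the construct name) with a rabbit β-globin poly(A) signal. The roughly 1.1 kb unannotated stretch upstream of Cre on that strand presumably holds the Talpha1 promoter named in the title, generally known as a neuronal α-tubulin promoter, although the feature table does not label it.

After the second loxP come mOrange2, a short linker derived from a multiple cloning site, a fragment of human NEDD1 corresponding to its gamma-tubulin-binding domain, and a bGH poly(A) signal. The apparent logic is that the intervening cassette separates CAG from the fusion gene until Talpha1-driven Cre is made in neurons. Cre then excises its own cassette, allowing strong CAG-driven expression of mOrange2-NEDD1-gTBD. According to the record, this fusion is used to displace endogenous gamma-tubulin ring complexes from the centrosome in neurons, in work on centrosomal microtubule nucleation and the radial migration of projection neurons in the developing brain.
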