Features (pLannotate 1.2.2; 22 found; start..end, strand, type, name):
      6..385     +  enhancer       CMV enhancer: human cytomegalovirus immediate early enhancer
    665..800     +  intron         hybrid intron (fragment): hybrid between chicken β-actin (CBA) and minute virus of mice (MMV) introns (Gray et al., 2011)
   1641..1681    +  intron         β-globin intron (fragment): intron from rabbit β-globin gene
   1694..1712    +  promoter       T7 promoter: promoter for bacteriophage T7 RNA polymerase
   1741..1774    -  protein_bind   loxP: Cre-mediated recombination occurs in the 8-bp core sequence (GCATACAT). Cre recombinase
   2130..2185    -  polyA_signal   β-globin poly(A) signal: rabbit β-globin polyadenylation signal (Gil and Proudfoot, 1987)
   2257..3282    -  CDS            cre: RECR_BPP1 - Experimental evidence at protein level: Swiss-Prot protein existence level 1. Catalyzes site-specific recombination between two 34-base- pair LOXP sites. Its role is to maintain the phage genome as a monomeric unit-copy plasmid in the lysogenic state. From Escherichia phage P1 (Bacteriophage P1).
   4424..4457    -  protein_bind   loxP: Cre-mediated recombination occurs in the 8-bp core sequence (GCATACAT). Cre recombinase
   4506..5213    +  CDS            mOrange2: mOrange2 is a basic (constitutively fluorescent) orange fluorescent protein published in 2008, derived from Discosoma sp.. It has high acid sensitivity.
   5215..5245    +  misc_feature   MCS (fragment): multiple cloning site
   5244..5513    +  CDS            NEDD1 (fragment): NEDD1_HUMAN - Experimental evidence at protein level: Swiss-Prot protein existence level 1. Required for mitosis progression. Promotes the nucleation of microtubules from the spindle. From Homo sapiens (Human).
   5566..5790    +  polyA_signal   bGH poly(A) signal: bovine growth hormone polyadenylation signal
   5794..5815    +  promoter       SV40 promoter (fragment): SV40 enhancer and early promoter
   5861..6015    +  CDS            lacZα (fragment): LacZα fragment of β-galactosidase; lacZ fragment
   6046..6474    -  rep_origin     f1 ori (sequence partly withheld): f1 bacteriophage origin of replication; arrow indicates direction of (+) strand synthesis
   6501..6605    +  promoter       AmpR promoter: bla
   6606..7466    +  CDS            AmpR: β-lactamase; bla; confers resistance to ampicillin, carbenicillin, and related antibiotics
   7637..8225    +  rep_origin     ori: high-copy-number ColE1/pMB1/pBR322/pUC origin of replication
   8408..8500    +  CDS            lacI (fragment): lac repressor; lacI; The lac repressor binds to the lac operator to inhibit transcription in E. coli. This inhibition can be relieved by adding lactose or isopropyl-β-D-thiogalactopyranoside (IPTG).
   8513..8534    +  protein_bind   CAP binding site: CAP binding activates transcription in the presence of cAMP. E. coli catabolite activator protein
   8549..8579    +  promoter       lac promoter: promoter for the E. coli lac operon
   8587..8603    +  protein_bind   lac operator: The lac repressor binds to the lac operator to inhibit transcription in E. coli. This inhibition can be relieved by adding lactose or isopropyl-β-D-thiogalactopyranoside (IPTG). lac repressor encoded by lacI
>Addgene plasmid #196878 | pCAG-lox-inv[Talpha1-iCre-pA]-lox-mOrange2-NEDD1-gTBD | addgene full sequence | sequence record 408688 | Addgene NGS Result
GATTCGACATTGATTATTGACTAGTTATTAATAGTAATCAATTACGGGGTCATTAGTTCATAGCCCATAT
ATGGAGTTCCGCGTTACATAACTTACGGTAAATGGCCCGCCTGGCTGACCGCCCAACGACCCCCGCCCAT
TGACGTCAATAATGACGTATGTTCCCATAGTAACGCCAATAGGGACTTTCCATTGACGTCAATGGGTGGA
GTATTTACGGTAAACTGCCCACTTGGCAGTACATCAAGTGTATCATATGCCAAGTACGCCCCCTATTGAC
GTCAATGACGGTAAATGGCCCGCCTGGCATTATGCCCAGTACATGACCTTATGGGACTTTCCTACTTGGC
AGTACATCTACGTATTAGTCATCGCTATTACCATGGTCGAGGTGAGCCCCACGTTCTGCTTCACTCTCCC
CATCTCCCCCCCCTCCCCACCCCCAATTTTGTATTTATTTATTTTTTAATTATTTTGTGCAGCGRTGGGG
GSGGGGGGGGGGGGGGGGSGSGSGSSRGGSGGGGSGGGGSGGGGSGRGGGGSGGGGSGGGGSGRGGSGGR
GRGGKGSGGCGGCAGCCAATCAGAGCGGCGCGCTCCGAAAGTTTCCTTTTATGGCGAGGCGGCGGCGGCG
GCGGCCCTATAAAAAGCGAAGCGCGCGGCGGGCGGGAGTCGCTGCGCGCTGCCTTCGCCCCGTGCCCCGC
TCCGCCGCCGCCTCGCGCCGCCCGCCCCGGCTCTGACTGACCGCGTTACTCCCACAGGTGAGCGGGCGGG
ACGGCCCTTCTCCTCCGGGCTGTAATTAGCGCTTGGTTTAATGACGGCTTGTTTCTTTTCTGTGGCTGCG
TGAAAGCCTTGAGGGGCTCCGGGAGGGCCCTTTGTGCGGGGGGAGCGGCTCGGGGGGTGCGTGCGTGTGT
GTGTGCGTGGGGAGCGCCGCGTGCGGCTCCGCGCTGCCCGGCGGCTGTGAGCGCTGCGGGCGCGGCGMGG
GGYWTYGKGCGYWMYRCMRYRWSCSYKARGKKAGCGCKKMYGGGGNCGGTGCCCMKMRGYGCKRRSKKRR
SKGYKRRRSSAWCWAAGGMTGCGWGSGGGGKGTGYGCGKGGGGGGGTGAGCAGGGGGTGTGGGCGCGTCG
GTCGGGCTGCAACCCCCCCTGCACCCCCCTCCCCGAGTTGCTGAGCACGGCCCGGCTTCGGGTGCGGGGC
TCCGTACGGGGCGTGGCGCGGGGCTCGCCGTGCCGGGCGGGGGGKGGSGGSRGGKGGGGGKGCSGGGSGG
GGSGGGGCCGCCKSGGGSSGGGGRGGGSKSGGGGGRGGGGCGCGGCGGCCCCCGGAGCGCCGGCGGCTGT
CGAGGCGCGGCGAGCCGCAGCCATTGCCTTTTATGGTAATCGTGCGAGAGGGCGCAGGGACTTCCTTTGT
CCCAAATCTGTGCGGAGCCGAAATCTGGGAGGCGCCGCCGCACCCCCTCTAGCGGGCGCGGGGCGAAGCG
GTGCGGCGCCGGCAGGAAGGAAATGGGCGGGGAGGGCCTTCGTGCGTCGCCGCGCCGCCGTCCCCTTCTC
CCTCTCCAGCCTCGGGGCTGTCCGCGGGGGGACGGCTGCCTTCGGGGGGGACGGGGCAGGGCGGGGTTCG
GCTTCTGGCGTGTGACCGGCGGCTCTAGAGCCTCTGCTAACCATGTTCATGCCTTCTTCTTTTTCCTACA
GATCCTTAATTAATAATACGACTCACTATAGGGGGTCGACCCGCCACCAATCATTTAAATATAACTTCGT
ATAATGTATGCTATACGAAGTTATTCGCGATGAATAAATGAAAGCTGTCGAGGGATCTTCATAAGAGAAG
AGGGACAGCTATGACTGGGAGTAGTCAGGAGAGGAGGAAAAATCTGGCTAGTAAAACATGTAAGGAAAAT
TTTAGGGATGTTAAAGAAAAAAATAACACAAAACAAAATATAAAAAAAATCTAACCTCAAGTCAAGGCTT
TTCTATGGAATAAGGAATGGACAGCAGGGGGCTGTTTCATATACTGATGACCTCTTTATAGCCAACCTTT
GTTCATGGCAGCCAGCATATGGGCATATGTTGCCAAACTCTAAACCAAATACTCATTCTGATGTTTTAAA
TGATTTGCCCTCCCATATGTCCTTCCGAGTGAGAGACACAAAAAATTCCAACACACTATTGCAATGAAAA
TAAATTTCCTTTATTAGCCAGAAGTCAGATGCTCAAGGGGCTTCATGATGTCCCCATAATTTTTGGCAGA
GGGAAAAAGATCTTCAGTCCCCATCCTCGAGCAGCCTCACCATGGCCCCAGTCTCAGAGTCCAGGTTTCT
GATGTAGTTCATCACAATGTTCACATTGGTCCAGCCACCAGCCTGCATGATTTCAGGGATGGACACACCA
GCCCTGGCCATGTCCCTGGCAGCACCCACTCTGGCAGAGTGGCCAGACCAGGCCAGGTATCTCTGCCCAG
AGTCATCCTTGGCACCATAGATCAGGCGGTGGGTGGCCTCAAAGATCCCTTCCAGGGCCCGGGTGGACAG
TTGGGAGGTGGCAGAAGGGGCAGCCACACCATTCTTTCTGACCCGGCAGAACAGGTAGTTGTTGGGGTCA
TCAGCCACACCAGACACAGAGATCCATCTCTCCACCAGCTTGGTAACCCCCAGGGACAGGGCCTTCTCCA
CACCAGCTGTGGACACCAGGGTCTTGGTCCTGCCAATGTGGATCAGCATTCTCCCACCATCGGTGCGGGA
GATGTCCTTCACTCTGATTCTGGCAATTTCGGCAATGCGCAGCAGGGTGTTGTAGGCAATGCCCAGGAAG
GCCAGGTTCCTGATGTCCTGGCATCTGTCAGAGTTCTCCATCAGGGATCTGACTTGGTCAAAGTCAGTGC
GTTCAAAGGCCAGGGCCTGCTTGGCTCTCTCCCCAGCATCCACATTCTCCTTTCTGATTCTCCTCATCAC
CAGGGACACAGCATTGGAGTCAGAAGGGCGAGGCAGGCCAGATCTCCTGTGCAGCATGTTGAGCTGGCCC
AGGTGCTGTTGGATGGTCTTCACAGCCAGGCCTCTGGCTTGCAGGTACAGGAGGTAGTCCCTCACATCCT
CAGGTTCAGCAGGGAACCATTTCCTGTTGTTCAGCTTGCACCAGGCAGCCCAGGATCTGCACACAGACAG
GAGCATCTTCCAGGTGTGTTCAGAGAAGGCCTGCCTGTCCCTGAACATGTCCATCAGGTTCTTCCTGACT
TCATCAGAGGTGGCATCCACAGGGAGGGCAGGCAGGTTTTGGTGCACAGTCAGCAGGTTGGAGACTTTCC
TCTTCTTCTTGGGCACCATGGTGGCGAATTCGTTGCTGCTTCGCGGCTGCCGGGTGGATGGCGGAGGCGA
GGAGGAGGTGTTGCTTCTTACAGCGCGACTCTTAAGCGGTCGATGTAAGAGAACCTGCGGCACTTGGGCG
GATGCGCCTCCTTATATACAGCTCGGTCACCATGGGGATGGGCCAAGGCCTTTTCCTGTTGGTCCAGACC
CCTCCGTCTGCCCAGAGAAGCCGCGACAGGAGAGTGGTGATTGGTGCAAGCGACATGGTATGAGGTAATC
TCTCCCCCCTTCCCCCCCTCGCTAGCATCCGTAGATTTTGCATCCTTCAGACAAAGGCCTCGCAAAAGCA
ACTAGCCGAGCATCCATTATGGGGTGGAGCTGGGGAGGGGTAGAGAGGGAAGAAAGAAAACGGGGGTTGG
GTGATTATACGGAGCTTAAACCTTAAACTGTAGTTAGGATAATTTAAGGTTTTCCCCAACACTTAATCAC
AGAATTTGTGTTGAGATTCTTTATGGTAAATTCCAGCTTTTCATTTATACTACACTAAATTTAAATACGT
TCCGTCAGGATTCAACATCTCTGTTCGCTTTAAATAAAGTAGCAAGAGCTATGGGAATGATGGTCAAAAA
GGCGTGGGTAAATGTTTAGTTTTACAGTTGTATTATTGTGGTTATTATTATTACTATTATTATTAATATT
TGAGCAAAATTCAGAAGCTCAGTATGAATAGACCACGCCTATGACCCTCAACAGCACCCGGGAGGCAGAG
GCAGGAAGACTTGCAGCTCAAGGTCATCATAACCGCCCTTAGTGGTTTATGCCTGTAAATCCCAGCATTG
GGAAGCGGAGGACTGCGGTTATTTTGTACCCGGCCTGGATATATAGTGTGATATCCTGTCTCAAAAACCA
AAAACAAACAAAGAGAGAGAGAGAGAGAAAGGAAAAAAGAGAAACAATATACAAAGTAGTACTTAACGCT
TTACTAGAGAGCTTGCTTTCTTTAGCGGTAGTGCTCTCCCATCACCCCTCCCCGCTCGCCCCCTTACCCG
ACCCTACCTCACCCCAGAGCCTGTGTTATTTTGTCCCTAGAAATGAGCCATCCCTCCTAATACGGAATTC
CGGAACCCTTAATATAACTTCGTATAATGTATGCTATACGAAGTTATTAGGTCCCTCGACCTGCAGCCTC
CGCAGCCCCCAAGCTAGCAGCCACCATGGTGAGCAAGGGCGAGGAGAATAACATGGCCATCATCAAGGAG
TTCATGCGCTTCAAGGTGCGCATGGAGGGCTCCGTGAACGGCCACGAGTTCGAGATCGAGGGCGAGGGCG
AGGGCCGCCCCTACGAGGGCTTTCAGACCGCTAAGCTGAAGGTGACCAAGGGTGGCCCCCTGCCCTTCGC
CTGGGACATCCTGTCCCCTCATTTCACCTACGGCTCCAAGGCCTACGTGAAGCACCCCGCCGACATCCCC
GACTACTTCAAGCTGTCCTTCCCCGAGGGCTTCAAGTGGGAGCGCGTGATGAACTACGAGGACGGCGGCG
TGGTGACCGTGACCCAGGACTCCTCCCTGCAGGACGGCGAGTTCATCTACAAGGTGAAGCTGCGCGGCAC
CAACTTCCCCTCCGACGGCCCCGTGATGCAGAAGAAGACCATGGGCTGGGAGGCCTCCTCCGAGCGGATG
TACCCCGAGGACGGTGCCCTGAAGGGCAAGATCAAGATGAGGCTGAAGCTGAAGGACGGCGGCCACTACA
CCTCCGAGGTCAAGACCACCTACAAGGCCAAGAAGCCCGTGCAGCTGCCCGGCGCCTACATCGTCGACAT
CAAGTTGGACATCACCTCCCACAACGAGGACTACACCATCGTGGAACAGTACGAACGCGCCGAGGGCCGC
CACTCCACCGGCGGCATGGACGAGCTGTACAAGTACTCAGATCTCGAGCTCAAGCTTCGAATTCTAGCCG
ACAGCATTGGAAATAACCGGCAAAATGCACCATTGACTTCCATTCAAATTCGTTTTATTCAGAACATGAT
ACAGGAAACGTTGGATGACTTTAGAGAAGCATGCCATAGGGACATTGTGAATTTGCAAGTGGAGATGATT
AAACAGTTTCATATGCAACTGAATGAAATGCATTCTTTGCTGGAAAGATACTCAGTGAATGAAGGTTTAG
TGGCTGAAATTGAAAGACTACGAGAAGAAAACAAAAGATTACGGGCCCACTTTTGAGGATCCACCGGATC
TAGATAAGTAATGAGAGCTCGCTGATCAGCCTCGACTGTGCCTTCTAGTTGCCAGCCATCTGTTGTTTGC
CCCTCCCCCGTGCCTTCCTTGACCCTGGAAGGTGCCACTCCCACTGTCCTTTCCTAATAAAATGAGGAAA
TTGCATCGCATTGTCTGAGTAGGTGTCATTCTATTCTGGGGGGTGGGGTGGGGCAGGACAGCAAGGGGGA
GGATTGGGAAGACAATAGCAGGCATGCTGGGGATGCGGTGGGCTCTATGGCTTCTGAGGCGGAAAGAACC
AGCTGGGGCTCGAGATCCACTAGTTCTAGCCTCGAGGCTAGAGCGGCCGCCACTGGCCGTCGTTTTACAA
CGTCGTGACTGGGAAAACCCTGGCGTTACCCAACTTAATCGCCTTGCAGCACATCCCCCTTTCGCCAGCT
GGCGTAATAGCGAAGAGGCCCGCACCGATCGCCCTTCCCAACAGTTGCGCAGCCTGAATGGCGAATGGAA
ATTGTAAGCGTTAATATTTTGTTAAAATTCGCGTTAAATTTTTGTTAAATCAGCTCATTTTTTAACCAAT
AGGCCGAAATCGGCAAAATCCCTTATAAATCAAAAGAATAGACCGAGATAGGGT
[37 nt withheld, positions 6145-6181]
AAAGAACGTGGACTCCAACGTCAAAGG
[49 nt withheld, positions 6209-6257]
T
[91 nt withheld, positions 6259-6349]
G
[124 nt withheld, positions 6351-6474]
CAGGTGGCACTTTTCGGGGAAATGTGCGCGGAACCCCTATTTGTTTATTTTTCTAAATACATTCAAATAT
GTATCCGCTCATGAGACAATAACCCTGATAAATGCTTCAATAATATTGAAAAAGGAAGAGTATGAGTATT
CAACATTTCCGTGTCGCCCTTATTCCCTTTTTTGCGGCATTTTGCCTTCCTGTTTTTGCTCACCCAGAAA
CGCTGGTGAAAGTAAAAGATGCTGAAGATCAGTTGGGTGCACGAGTGGGTTACATCGAACTGGATCTCAA
CAGCGGTAAGATCCTTGAGAGTTTTCGCCCCGAAGAACGTTTTCCAATGATGAGCACTTTTAAAGTTCTG
CTATGTGGCGCGGTATTATCCCGTATTGACGCCGGGCAAGAGCAACTCGGTCGCCGCATACACTATTCTC
AGAATGACTTGGTTGAGTACTCACCAGTCACAGAAAAGCATCTTACGGATGGCATGACAGTAAGAGAATT
ATGCAGTGCTGCCATAACCATGAGTGATAACACTGCGGCCAACTTACTTCTGACAACGATCGGAGGACCG
AAGGAGCTAACCGCTTTTTTGCACAACATGGGGGATCATGTAACTCGCCTTGATCGTTGGGAACCGGAGC
TGAATGAAGCCATACCAAACGACGAGCGTGACACCACGATGCCTGTAGCAATGGCAACAACGTTGCGCAA
ACTATTAACTGGCGAACTACTTACTCTAGCTTCCCGGCAACAATTAATAGACTGGATGGAGGCGGATAAA
GTTGCAGGACCACTTCTGCGCTCGGCCCTTCCGGCTGGCTGGTTTATTGCTGATAAATCTGGAGCCGGTG
AGCGTGGGTCTCGCGGTATCATTGCAGCACTGGGGCCAGATGGTAAGCCCTCCCGTATCGTAGTTATCTA
CACGACGGGGAGTCAGGCAACTATGGATGAACGAAATAGACAGATCGCTGAGATAGGTGCCTCACTGATT
AAGCATTGGTAACTGTCAGACCAAGTTTACTCATATATACTTTAGATTGATTTAAAACTTCATTTTTAAT
TTAAAAGGATCTAGGTGAAGATCCTTTTTGATAATCTCATGACCAAAATCCCTTAACGTGAGTTTTCGTT
CCACTGAGCGTCAGACCCCGTAGAAAAGATCAAAGGATCTTCTTGAGATCCTTTTTTTCTGCGCGTAATC
TGCTGCTTGCAAACAAAAAAACCACCGCTACCAGCGGTGGTTTGTTTGCCGGATCAAGAGCTACCAACTC
TTTTTCCGAAGGTAACTGGCTTCAGCAGAGCGCAGATACCAAATACTGTTCTTCTAGTGTAGCCGTAGTT
AGGCCACCACTTCAAGAACTCTGTAGCACCGCCTACATACCTCGCTCTGCTAATCCTGTTACCAGTGGCT
GCTGCCAGTGGCGATAAGTCGTGTCTTACCGGGTTGGACTCAAGACGATAGTTACCGGATAAGGCGCAGC
GGTCGGGCTGAACGGGGGGTTCGTGCACACAGCCCAGCTTGGAGCGAACGACCTACACCGAACTGAGATA
CCTACAGCGTGAGCTATGAGAAAGCGCCACGCTTCCCGAAGGGAGAAAGGCGGACAGGTATCCGGTAAGC
GGCAGGGTCGGAACAGGAGAGCGCACGAGGGAGCTTCCAGGGGGAAACGCCTGGTATCTTTATAGTCCTG
TCGGGTTTCGCCACCTCTGACTTGAGCGTCGATTTTTGTGATGCTCGTCAGGGGGGCGGAGCCTATGGAA
AAACGCCAGCAACGCGGCCTTTTTACGGTTCCTGGCCTTTTGCTGGCCTTTTGCTCACATGTTCTTTCCT
GCGTTATCCCCTGATTCTGTGGATAACCGTATTACCGCCTTTGAGTGAGCTGATACCGCTCGCCGCAGCC
GAACGACCGAGCGCAGCGAGTCAGTGAGCGAGGAAGCGGAAGAGCGCCCAATACGCAAACCGCCTCTCCC
CGCGCGTTGGCCGATTCATTAATGCAGCTGGCACGACAGGTTTCCCGACTGGAAAGCGGGCAGTGAGCGC
AACGCAATTAATGTGAGTTAGCTCACTCATTAGGCACCCCAGGCTTTACACTTTATGCTTCCGGCTCGTA
TGTTGTGTGGAATTGTGAGCGGATAACAATTTCACACAGGAAACAGCTATGACCATGAGGCGCGCCG
